Addgene plasmid #76941: NEK8 gRNA (BRDN0001148408)
Purpose: 3rd generation lentiviral gRNA plasmid targeting human NEK8
Depositing lab: John Doench & David Root. Depositing organization: Broad Institute. Publication: Optimized sgRNA design to maximize activity and minimize off-target effects of CRISPR-Cas9. Doench JG, Fusi N, Sullender M, Hegde M, Vaimberg EW, Donovan KF, Smith I, Tothova Z, Wilen C, Orchard R, Virgin HW, Listgarten J, Root DE. Nat Biotechnol. 2016 Jan 18. doi: 10.1038/nbt.3437. PubMed 26780180.
Backbone
  Vector backbone: lentiGuide-Puro
  Backbone manufacturer: Zhang Lab (Addgene plasmid # 52963)
  Vector type: Mammalian Expression, Lentiviral, CRISPR
  Selectable markers: Puromycin
Growth in bacteria
  Bacterial resistance: Ampicillin, 100 μg/mL
  Growth temperature: 37°C
  Growth strain: DH5alpha
  Copy number: High Copy
Gene/Insert
  Gene/Insert name: NEK8 (alt names: NEK8; NM_178170.2)
  gRNA/shRNA sequence: AGGAAACGCGAGATGAACTG
  Species: H. sapiens (human)
  Entrez Gene: NEK8 (a.k.a. JCK, NEK12A, NPHP9, RHPD2)
  Promoter: hU6
  Cloning method: Unknown
  Sequencing primers: 5′ U6-F; 3′ pS2-R
Terms and licenses: Academic/Nonprofit Terms; Industry Terms: Not Available to Industry
Depositor comments: The gRNA was designed to target the following Genbank reference sequence(s): NM_178170.2. Note that this plasmid does NOT contain Cas9. It should be used in conjunction with lentiCas9-Blast (Addgene #52962) or otherwise with cell lines already expressing Cas9. Browse the full kinome gRNA library at http://www.addgene.org/pooled-library/broadgpp-human-kinome/ or visit http://www.broadinstitute.org/rnai/public/ for detailed protocols and information.
How to cite: NEK8 gRNA (BRDN0001148408) was a gift from John Doench & David Root (Addgene plasmid # 76941 ; http://n2t.net/addgene:76941 ; RRID:Addgene_76941)
