[The description below was written by a language model from this plasmid's Addgene catalogue record and pLannotate feature annotations shown in this document.]
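Description:
NEK8 gRNA (BRDN0001148408) is a third-generation lentiviral CRISPR guide plasmid built on the lentiGuide-Puro backbone and designed to target human NEK8 (also known as JCK, NEK12A, NPHP9 or RHPD2), with the guide designed against the NEK8 reference transcript. The assembled sequence is 8,323 nt. In bacteria it is maintained through a high-copy ColE1/pUC-type origin and selected with ampicillin via the bla gene. An f1 origin, an SV40 origin and leftover lac, T7 and T3 elements from the cloning backbone are also annotated.

The lentiviral transfer cassette starts with an RSV promoter fused to a truncated HIV-1 5' LTR, which makes genomic RNA production independent of Tat. It is followed by the Ψ packaging signal with a partial gag sequence, the Rev response element for nuclear export of the unspliced genome, and a cPPT/CTS element that aids nuclear import. The cassette ends in a ΔU3 self-inactivating 3' LTR, with an SV40 polyadenylation signal downstream.

Two expression units sit between the LTRs. A human U6 RNA polymerase III promoter drives the NEK8-specific spacer joined to the Streptococcus pyogenes Cas9 guide RNA scaffold. An EF-1α core promoter with its intron A drives puromycin N-acetyltransferase for selection of transduced mammalian cells, and a WPRE downstream enhances transcript expression.

The plasmid does not encode Cas9, so it must be used with a separate Cas9 lentivector or in cells that already express Cas9. It belongs to a human kinome gRNA collection and is suited to knockout of NEK8 by lentiviral transduction and puromycin selection.
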