Features (pLannotate 1.2.2; 29 found; start..end, strand, type, name):
     14..80      +  CDS            small t antigen (fragment): SV40 (simian virus 40) small t antigen
    106..317     +  promoter       EF-1α core promoter: core promoter for human elongation factor EF-1α
    318..1256    +  intron         EF-1α intron A: intron upstream of the start codon of human EF-1α
   1278..1877    +  CDS            PuroR (fragment): puromycin N-acetyltransferase; pac from Streptomyces; confers resistance to puromycin
   1893..2481    +  misc_feature   WPRE: woodchuck hepatitis virus posttranscriptional regulatory element
   2532..2551    +  misc_feature   cPPT/CTS (fragment): central polypurine tract and central termination sequence of HIV-1
   2553..2786    +  LTR            3' LTR (ΔU3): self-inactivating 3' long terminal repeat (LTR) from HIV-1
   2864..2985    +  polyA_signal   SV40 poly(A) signal: SV40 polyadenylation signal
   3025..3160    +  rep_origin     SV40 ori: SV40 origin of replication
   3181..3199    -  promoter       T7 promoter: promoter for bacteriophage T7 RNA polymerase
   3207..3362    +  CDS            lacZα (fragment): LacZα fragment of β-galactosidase; lacZ fragment
   3367..3795    +  rep_origin     f1 ori (sequence partly withheld): f1 bacteriophage origin of replication; arrow indicates direction of (+) strand synthesis
   3848..3952    +  promoter       AmpR promoter: bla
   3953..4813    +  CDS            AmpR: β-lactamase; bla; confers resistance to ampicillin, carbenicillin, and related antibiotics
   4984..5572    +  rep_origin     ori: high-copy-number ColE1/pMB1/pBR322/pUC origin of replication
   5755..5847    +  CDS            lacI (fragment): lac repressor; lacI; The lac repressor binds to the lac operator to inhibit transcription in E. coli. This inhibition can be relieved by adding lactose or isopropyl-β-D-thiogalactopyranoside (IPTG).
   5860..5881    +  protein_bind   CAP binding site: CAP binding activates transcription in the presence of cAMP. E. coli catabolite activator protein
   5896..5926    +  promoter       lac promoter: promoter for the E. coli lac operon
   5934..5950    +  protein_bind   lac operator: The lac repressor binds to the lac operator to inhibit transcription in E. coli. This inhibition can be relieved by adding lactose or isopropyl-β-D-thiogalactopyranoside (IPTG). lac repressor encoded by lacI
   5995..6013    +  promoter       T3 promoter: promoter for bacteriophage T3 RNA polymerase
   6041..6267    +  promoter       RSV promoter: Rous sarcoma virus enhancer/promoter
   6268..6448    +  LTR            5' LTR (truncated): truncated 5' long terminal repeat (LTR) from HIV-1
   6495..6620    +  misc_feature   HIV-1 Ψ: packaging signal of human immunodeficiency virus type 1
   6604..6967    +  CDS            HIV-1 gag (fragment): gag protein from human immunodeficiency virus 1; gag
   7113..7346    +  misc_feature   RRE: The Rev response element (RRE) of HIV-1 allows for Rev-dependent mRNA export from the nucleus to the cytoplasm.
   7723..7749    +  CDS            Rev (fragment): human immunodeficiency virus 1 (HIV-1) Rev protein; rev; enhances nuclear export of unspliced and incompletely spliced viral mRNAs
   7753..7993    +  promoter       U6 promoter: RNA polymerase III promoter for human U6 snRNA
   8023..8098    +  misc_RNA       gRNA scaffold: guide RNA scaffold for the Streptococcus pyogenes CRISPR/Cas9 system
   8154..8271    +  misc_feature   cPPT/CTS: central polypurine tract and central termination sequence of HIV-1
>Addgene plasmid #76941 | NEK8 gRNA (BRDN0001148408) | addgene full sequence | sequence record 186806 | Addgene Assembled Sequence
CCCGGGTGCAAAGATGGATAAAGTTTTAAACAGAGAGGAATCTTTGCAGCTAATGGACCTTCTAGGTCTT
GAAAGGAGTGGGAATTGGCTCCGGTGCCCGTCAGTGGGCAGAGCGCACATCGCCCACAGTCCCCGAGAAG
TTGGGGGGAGGGGTCGGCAATTGATCCGGTGCCTAGAGAAGGTGGCGCGGGGTAAACTGGGAAAGTGATG
TCGTGTACTGGCTCCGCCTTTTTCCCGAGGGTGGGGGAGAACCGTATATAAGTGCAGTAGTCGCCGTGAA
CGTTCTTTTTCGCAACGGGTTTGCCGCCAGAACACAGGTAAGTGCCGTGTGTGGTTCCCGCGGGCCTGGC
CTCTTTACGGGTTATGGCCCTTGCGTGCCTTGAATTACTTCCACCTGGCTGCAGTACGTGATTCTTGATC
CCGAGCTTCGGGTTGGAAGTGGGTGGGAGAGTTCGAGGCCTTGCGCTTAAGGAGCCCCTTCGCCTCGTGC
TTGAGTTGAGGCCTGGCCTGGGCGCTGGGGCCGCCGCGTGCGAATCTGGTGGCACCTTCGCGCCTGTCTC
GCTGCTTTCGATAAGTCTCTAGCCATTTAAAATTTTTGATGACCTGCTGCGACGCTTTTTTTCTGGCAAG
ATAGTCTTGTAAATGCGGGCCAAGATCTGCACACTGGTATTTCGGTTTTTGGGGCCGCGGGCGGCGACGG
GGCCCGTGCGTCCCAGCGCACATGTTCGGCGAGGCGGGGCCTGCGAGCGCGGCCACCGAGAATCGGACGG
GGGTAGTCTCAAGCTGGCCGGCCTGCTCTGGTGCCTGGCCTCGCGCCGCCGTGTATCGCCCCGCCCTGGG
CGGCAAGGCTGGCCCGGTCGGCACCAGTTGCGTGAGCGGAAAGATGGCCGCTTCCCGGCCCTGCTGCAGG
GAGCTCAAAATGGAGGACGCGGCGCTCGGGAGAGCGGGCGGGTGAGTCACCCACACAAAGGAAAAGGGCC
TTTCCGTCCTCAGCCGTCGCTTCATGTGACTCCACGGAGTACCGGGCGCCGTCCAGGCACCTCGATTAGT
TCTCGAGCTTTTGGAGTACGTCGTCTTTAGGTTGGGGGGAGGGGTTTTATGCGATGGAGTTTCCCCACAC
TGAGTGGGTGGAGACTGAAGTTAGGCCAGCTTGGCACTTGATGTAATTCTCCTTGGAATTTGCCCTTTTT
GAGTTTGGATCTTGGTTCATTCTCAAGCCTCAGACAGTGGTTCAAAGTTTTTTTCTTCCATTTCAGGTGT
CGTGACGTACGGCCACCATGACCGAGTACAAGCCCACGGTGCGCCTCGCCACCCGCGACGACGTCCCCAG
GGCCGTACGCACCCTCGCCGCCGCGTTCGCCGACTACCCCGCCACGCGCCACACCGTCGATCCGGACCGC
CACATCGAGCGGGTCACCGAGCTGCAAGAACTCTTCCTCACGCGCGTCGGGCTCGACATCGGCAAGGTGT
GGGTCGCGGACGACGGCGCCGCCGTGGCGGTCTGGACCACGCCGGAGAGCGTCGAAGCGGGGGCGGTGTT
CGCCGAGATCGGCCCGCGCATGGCCGAGTTGAGCGGTTCCCGGCTGGCCGCGCAGCAACAGATGGAAGGC
CTCCTGGCGCCGCACCGGCCCAAGGAGCCCGCGTGGTTCCTGGCCACCGTCGGAGTCTCGCCCGACCACC
AGGGCAAGGGTCTGGGCAGCGCCGTCGTGCTCCCCGGAGTGGAGGCGGCCGAGCGCGCCGGGGTGCCCGC
CTTCCTGGAGACCTCCGCGCCCCGCAACCTCCCCTTCTACGAGCGGCTCGGCTTCACCGTCACCGCCGAC
GTCGAGGTGCCCGAAGGACCGCGCACCTGGTGCATGACCCGCAAGCCCGGTGCCTGAACGCGTTAAGTCG
ACAATCAACCTCTGGATTACAAAATTTGTGAAAGATTGACTGGTATTCTTAACTATGTTGCTCCTTTTAC
GCTATGTGGATACGCTGCTTTAATGCCTTTGTATCATGCTATTGCTTCCCGTATGGCTTTCATTTTCTCC
TCCTTGTATAAATCCTGGTTGCTGTCTCTTTATGAGGAGTTGTGGCCCGTTGTCAGGCAACGTGGCGTGG
TGTGCACTGTGTTTGCTGACGCAACCCCCACTGGTTGGGGCATTGCCACCACCTGTCAGCTCCTTTCCGG
GACTTTCGCTTTCCCCCTCCCTATTGCCACGGCGGAACTCATCGCCGCCTGCCTTGCCCGCTGCTGGACA
GGGGCTCGGCTGTTGGGCACTGACAATTCCGTGGTGTTGTCGGGGAAATCATCGTCCTTTCCTTGGCTGC
TCGCCTGTGTTGCCACCTGGATTCTGCGCGGGACGTCCTTCTGCTACGTCCCTTCGGCCCTCAATCCAGC
GGACCTTCCTTCCCGCGGCCTGCTGCCGGCTCTGCGGCCTCTTCCGCGTCTTCGCCTTCGCCCTCAGACG
AGTCGGATCTCCCTTTGGGCCGCCTCCCCGCGTCGACTTTAAGACCAATGACTTACAAGGCAGCTGTAGA
TCTTAGCCACTTTTTAAAAGAAAAGGGGGGACTGGAAGGGCTAATTCACTCCCAACGAAGACAAGATCTG
CTTTTTGCTTGTACTGGGTCTCTCTGGTTAGACCAGATCTGAGCCTGGGAGCTCTCTGGCTAACTAGGGA
ACCCACTGCTTAAGCCTCAATAAAGCTTGCCTTGAGTGCTTCAAGTAGTGTGTGCCCGTCTGTTGTGTGA
CTCTGGTAACTAGAGATCCCTCAGACCCTTTTAGTCAGTGTGGAAAATCTCTAGCAGTACGTATAGTAGT
TCATGTCATCTTATTATTCAGTATTTATAACTTGCAAAGAAATGAATATCAGAGAGTGAGAGGAACTTGT
TTATTGCAGCTTATAATGGTTACAAATAAAGCAATAGCATCACAAATTTCACAAATAAAGCATTTTTTTC
ACTGCATTCTAGTTGTGGTTTGTCCAAACTCATCAATGTATCTTATCATGTCTGGCTCTAGCTATCCCGC
CCCTAACTCCGCCCATCCCGCCCCTAACTCCGCCCAGTTCCGCCCATTCTCCGCCCCATGGCTGACTAAT
TTTTTTTATTTATGCAGAGGCCGAGGCCGCCTCGGCCTCTGAGCTATTCCAGAAGTAGTGAGGAGGCTTT
TTTGGAGGCCTAGGGACGTACCCAATTCGCCCTATAGTGAGTCGTATTACGCGCGCTCACTGGCCGTCGT
TTTACAACGTCGTGACTGGGAAAACCCTGGCGTTACCCAACTTAATCGCCTTGCAGCACATCCCCCTTTC
GCCAGCTGGCGTAATAGCGAAGAGGCCCGCACCGATCGCCCTTCCCAACAGTTGCGCAGCCTGAATGGCG
AATGGG
[124 nt withheld, positions 3367-3490]
C
[91 nt withheld, positions 3492-3582]
A
[49 nt withheld, positions 3584-3632]
CCTTTGACGTTGGAGTCCACGTTCTTT
[37 nt withheld, positions 3660-3696]
ACCCTATCTCGGTCTATTCTTTTGATTTATAAGGGATTTTGCCGATTTCGGCCTATTGGTTAAAAAATGA
GCTGATTTAACAAAAATTTAACGCGAATTTTAACAAAATATTAACGCTTACAATTTAGGTGGCACTTTTC
GGGGAAATGTGCGCGGAACCCCTATTTGTTTATTTTTCTAAATACATTCAAATATGTATCCGCTCATGAG
ACAATAACCCTGATAAATGCTTCAATAATATTGAAAAAGGAAGAGTATGAGTATTCAACATTTCCGTGTC
GCCCTTATTCCCTTTTTTGCGGCATTTTGCCTTCCTGTTTTTGCTCACCCAGAAACGCTGGTGAAAGTAA
AAGATGCTGAAGATCAGTTGGGTGCACGAGTGGGTTACATCGAACTGGATCTCAACAGCGGTAAGATCCT
TGAGAGTTTTCGCCCCGAAGAACGTTTTCCAATGATGAGCACTTTTAAAGTTCTGCTATGTGGCGCGGTA
TTATCCCGTATTGACGCCGGGCAAGAGCAACTCGGTCGCCGCATACACTATTCTCAGAATGACTTGGTTG
AGTACTCACCAGTCACAGAAAAGCATCTTACGGATGGCATGACAGTAAGAGAATTATGCAGTGCTGCCAT
AACCATGAGTGATAACACTGCGGCCAACTTACTTCTGACAACGATCGGAGGACCGAAGGAGCTAACCGCT
TTTTTGCACAACATGGGGGATCATGTAACTCGCCTTGATCGTTGGGAACCGGAGCTGAATGAAGCCATAC
CAAACGACGAGCGTGACACCACGATGCCTGTAGCAATGGCAACAACGTTGCGCAAACTATTAACTGGCGA
ACTACTTACTCTAGCTTCCCGGCAACAATTAATAGACTGGATGGAGGCGGATAAAGTTGCAGGACCACTT
CTGCGCTCGGCCCTTCCGGCTGGCTGGTTTATTGCTGATAAATCTGGAGCCGGTGAGCGTGGGTCTCGCG
GTATCATTGCAGCACTGGGGCCAGATGGTAAGCCCTCCCGTATCGTAGTTATCTACACGACGGGGAGTCA
GGCAACTATGGATGAACGAAATAGACAGATCGCTGAGATAGGTGCCTCACTGATTAAGCATTGGTAACTG
TCAGACCAAGTTTACTCATATATACTTTAGATTGATTTAAAACTTCATTTTTAATTTAAAAGGATCTAGG
TGAAGATCCTTTTTGATAATCTCATGACCAAAATCCCTTAACGTGAGTTTTCGTTCCACTGAGCGTCAGA
CCCCGTAGAAAAGATCAAAGGATCTTCTTGAGATCCTTTTTTTCTGCGCGTAATCTGCTGCTTGCAAACA
AAAAAACCACCGCTACCAGCGGTGGTTTGTTTGCCGGATCAAGAGCTACCAACTCTTTTTCCGAAGGTAA
CTGGCTTCAGCAGAGCGCAGATACCAAATACTGTTCTTCTAGTGTAGCCGTAGTTAGGCCACCACTTCAA
GAACTCTGTAGCACCGCCTACATACCTCGCTCTGCTAATCCTGTTACCAGTGGCTGCTGCCAGTGGCGAT
AAGTCGTGTCTTACCGGGTTGGACTCAAGACGATAGTTACCGGATAAGGCGCAGCGGTCGGGCTGAACGG
GGGGTTCGTGCACACAGCCCAGCTTGGAGCGAACGACCTACACCGAACTGAGATACCTACAGCGTGAGCT
ATGAGAAAGCGCCACGCTTCCCGAAGGGAGAAAGGCGGACAGGTATCCGGTAAGCGGCAGGGTCGGAACA
GGAGAGCGCACGAGGGAGCTTCCAGGGGGAAACGCCTGGTATCTTTATAGTCCTGTCGGGTTTCGCCACC
TCTGACTTGAGCGTCGATTTTTGTGATGCTCGTCAGGGGGGCGGAGCCTATGGAAAAACGCCAGCAACGC
GGCCTTTTTACGGTTCCTGGCCTTTTGCTGGCCTTTTGCTCACATGTTCTTTCCTGCGTTATCCCCTGAT
TCTGTGGATAACCGTATTACCGCCTTTGAGTGAGCTGATACCGCTCGCCGCAGCCGAACGACCGAGCGCA
GCGAGTCAGTGAGCGAGGAAGCGGAAGAGCGCCCAATACGCAAACCGCCTCTCCCCGCGCGTTGGCCGAT
TCATTAATGCAGCTGGCACGACAGGTTTCCCGACTGGAAAGCGGGCAGTGAGCGCAACGCAATTAATGTG
AGTTAGCTCACTCATTAGGCACCCCAGGCTTTACACTTTATGCTTCCGGCTCGTATGTTGTGTGGAATTG
TGAGCGGATAACAATTTCACACAGGAAACAGCTATGACCATGATTACGCCAAGCGCGCAATTAACCCTCA
CTAAAGGGAACAAAAGCTGGAGCTGCAAGCTTAATGTAGTCTTATGCAATACTCTTGTAGTCTTGCAACA
TGGTAACGATGAGTTAGCAACATGCCTTACAAGGAGAGAAAAAGCACCGTGCATGCCGATTGGTGGAAGT
AAGGTGGTACGATCGTGCCTTATTAGGAAGGCAACAGACGGGTCTGACATGGATTGGACGAACCACTGAA
TTGCCGCATTGCAGAGATATTGTATTTAAGTGCCTAGCTCGATACATAAACGGGTCTCTCTGGTTAGACC
AGATCTGAGCCTGGGAGCTCTCTGGCTAACTAGGGAACCCACTGCTTAAGCCTCAATAAAGCTTGCCTTG
AGTGCTTCAAGTAGTGTGTGCCCGTCTGTTGTGTGACTCTGGTAACTAGAGATCCCTCAGACCCTTTTAG
TCAGTGTGGAAAATCTCTAGCAGTGGCGCCCGAACAGGGACTTGAAAGCGAAAGGGAAACCAGAGGAGCT
CTCTCGACGCAGGACTCGGCTTGCTGAAGCGCGCACGGCAAGAGGCGAGGGGCGGCGACTGGTGAGTACG
CCAAAAATTTTGACTAGCGGAGGCTAGAAGGAGAGAGATGGGTGCGAGAGCGTCAGTATTAAGCGGGGGA
GAATTAGATCGCGATGGGAAAAAATTCGGTTAAGGCCAGGGGGAAAGAAAAAATATAAATTAAAACATAT
AGTATGGGCAAGCAGGGAGCTAGAACGATTCGCAGTTAATCCTGGCCTGTTAGAAACATCAGAAGGCTGT
AGACAAATACTGGGACAGCTACAACCATCCCTTCAGACAGGATCAGAAGAACTTAGATCATTATATAATA
CAGTAGCAACCCTCTATTGTGTGCATCAAAGGATAGAGATAAAAGACACCAAGGAAGCTTTAGACAAGAT
AGAGGAAGAGCAAAACAAAAGTAAGACCACCGCACAGCAAGCGGCCGCTGATCTTCAGACCTGGAGGAGG
AGATATGAGGGACAATTGGAGAAGTGAATTATATAAATATAAAGTAGTAAAAATTGAACCATTAGGAGTA
GCACCCACCAAGGCAAAGAGAAGAGTGGTGCAGAGAGAAAAAAGAGCAGTGGGAATAGGAGCTTTGTTCC
TTGGGTTCTTGGGAGCAGCAGGAAGCACTATGGGCGCAGCGTCAATGACGCTGACGGTACAGGCCAGACA
ATTATTGTCTGGTATAGTGCAGCAGCAGAACAATTTGCTGAGGGCTATTGAGGCGCAACAGCATCTGTTG
CAACTCACAGTCTGGGGCATCAAGCAGCTCCAGGCAAGAATCCTGGCTGTGGAAAGATACCTAAAGGATC
AACAGCTCCTGGGGATTTGGGGTTGCTCTGGAAAACTCATTTGCACCACTGCTGTGCCTTGGAATGCTAG
TTGGAGTAATAAATCTCTGGAACAGATTTGGAATCACACGACCTGGATGGAGTGGGACAGAGAAATTAAC
AATTACACAAGCTTAATACACTCCTTAATTGAAGAATCGCAAAACCAGCAAGAAAAGAATGAACAAGAAT
TATTGGAATTAGATAAATGGGCAAGTTTGTGGAATTGGTTTAACATAACAAATTGGCTGTGGTATATAAA
ATTATTCATAATGATAGTAGGAGGCTTGGTAGGTTTAAGAATAGTTTTTGCTGTACTTTCTATAGTGAAT
AGAGTTAGGCAGGGATATTCACCATTATCGTTTCAGACCCACCTCCCAACCCCGAGGGGACCCAGAGAGG
GCCTATTTCCCATGATTCCTTCATATTTGCATATACGATACAAGGCTGTTAGAGAGATAATTAGAATTAA
TTTGACTGTAAACACAAAGATATTAGTACAAAATACGTGACGTAGAAAGTAATAATTTCTTGGGTAGTTT
GCAGTTTTAAAATTATGTTTTAAAATGGACTATCATATGCTTACCGTAACTTGAAAGTATTTCGATTTCT
TGGCTTTATATATCTTGTGGAAAGGACGAAACACCGAGGAAACGCGAGATGAACTGGTTTTAGAGCTAGA
AATAGCAAGTTAAAATAAGGCTAGTCCGTTATCAACTTGAAAAAGTGGCACCGAGTCGGTGCTTTTTTAA
GCTTGGCGTAACTAGATCTTGAGACAAATGGCAGTATTCATCCACAATTTTAAAAGAAAAGGGGGGATTG
GGGGGTACAGTGCAGGGGAAAGAATAGTAGACATAATAGCAACAGACATACAAACTAAAGAATTACAAAA
ACAAATTACAAAAATTCAAAATTTTCGGGTTTATTACAGGGACAGCAGAGATCCACTTTGGCGCCGGCTC
GAGGGGG
