>Addgene plasmid #76941 | NEK8 gRNA (BRDN0001148408) | depositor partial sequence | sequence record 144401 | Target Sequence
AGGAAACGCGAGATGAACTG
