>Addgene plasmid #76941 | NEK8 gRNA (BRDN0001148408) | addgene partial sequence | sequence record 186805 | hU6-F
AGAAAGTAATAATTTCTTGGGTAGTTTGCAGTTTTAAAATTATGTTTTAAAATGGACTATCATATGCTTA
CCGTAACTTGAAAGTATTTCGATTTCTTGGCTTTATATATCTTGTGGAAAGGACGAAACACCGAGGAAAC
GCGAGATGAACTGGTTTTAGAGCTAGAAATAGCAAGTTAAAATAAGGCTAGTCCGTTATCAACTTGAAAA
AGTGGCACCGAGTCGGTGCTTTTTTAAGCTTGGCGTAACTAGATCTTGAGACAAATGGCAGTATTCATCC
ACAATTTTAAAAGAAAAGGGGGGATTGGGGGGTACAGTGCAGGGGAAAGAATAGTAGACATAATAGCAAC
AGACATACAAACTAAAGAATTACAAAAACAAATTACAAAAATTCAAAATTTTCGGGTTTATTACAGGGAC
AGCAGAGATCCACTTTGGCGCCGGCTCGAGGGGGCCCGGGTGCAAAGATGGATAAAGTTTTAAACAGAGA
GGAATCTTTGCAGCTAATGGACCTTCTAGGTCTTGAAAGGAGTGGGAATTGGCTCCGGTGCCCGTCAGTG
GGCAGAGCGC
